>Addgene plasmid #147969 | pnEA-NpGB1-CtNot2_X | depositor full sequence | sequence record 290416 | Full Sequence
TTCTTGAAGACGAAAGGGCCTCGTGATACGCCTATTTTTATAGGTTAATGTCATGATAATAATGGTTTCT
TAGACGTCAGGTGGCACTTTTCGGGGAAATGTGCGCGGAACCCCTATTTGTTTATTTTTCTAAATACATT
CAAATATGTATCCGCTCATGAGACAATAACCCTGATAAATGCTTCAATAATATTGAAAAAGGAAGAGTAT
GAGTATTCAACATTTCCGTGTCGCCCTTATTCCCTTTTTTGCGGCATTTTGCCTTCCTGTTTTTGCTCAC
CCAGAAACGCTGGTGAAAGTAAAAGATGCTGAAGATCAGTTGGGTGCACGAGTGGGTTACATCGAACTGG
ATCTCAACAGCGGTAAGATCCTTGAGAGTTTTCGCCCCGAAGAACGTTTTCCAATGATGAGCACTTTTAA
AGTTCTGCTATGTGGCGCGGTATTATCCCGTGTTGACGCCGGGCAAGAGCAACTCGGTCGCCGCATACAC
TATTCTCAGAATGACTTGGTTGAGTACTCACCAGTCACAGAAAAGCATCTTACGGATGGCATGACAGTAA
GAGAATTATGCAGTGCTGCCATAACCATGAGTGATAACACTGCGGCCAACTTACTTCTGACAACGATCGG
AGGACCGAAGGAGCTAACCGCTTTTTTGCACAACATGGGGGATCATGTAACTCGCCTTGATCGTTGGGAA
CCGGAGCTGAATGAAGCCATACCAAACGACGAGCGTGACACCACGATGCCTGCAGCAATGGCAACAACGT
TGCGCAAACTATTAACTGGCGAACTACTTACTCTAGCTTCCCGGCAACAATTAATAGACTGGATGGAGGC
GGATAAAGTTGCAGGACCACTTCTGCGCTCGGCCCTTCCGGCTGGCTGGTTTATTGCTGATAAATCTGGA
GCCGGTGAGCGTGGGTCTCGCGGTATCATTGCAGCACTGGGGCCAGATGGTAAGCCCTCCCGTATCGTAG
TTATCTACACGACGGGGAGTCAGGCAACTATGGATGAACGAAATAGACAGATCGCTGAGATAGGTGCCTC
ACTGATTAAGCATTGGTAACTGTCAGACCAAGTTTACTCATATATACTTTAGATTGATTTAAAACTTCAT
TTTTAATTTAAAAGGATCTAGGTGAAGATCCTTTTTGATAATCTCATGACCAAAATCCCTTAACGTGAGT
TTTCGTTCCACTGAGCGTCAGACCCCGTAGAAAAGATCAAAGGATCTTCTTGAGATCCTTTTTTTCTGCG
CGTAATCTGCTGCTTGCAAACAAAAAAACCACCGCTACCAGCGGTGGTTTGTTTGCCGGATCAAGAGCTA
CCAACTCTTTTTCCGAAGGTAACTGGCTTCAGCAGAGCGCAGATACCAAATACTGTCCTTCTAGTGTAGC
CGTAGTTAGGCCACCACTTCAAGAACTCTGTAGCACCGCCTACATACCTCGCTCTGCTAATCCTGTTACC
AGTGGCTGCTGCCAGTGGCGATAAGTCGTGTCTTACCGGGTTGGACTCAAGACGATAGTTACCGGATAAG
GCGCAGCGGTCGGGCTGAACGGGGGGTTCGTGCACACAGCCCAGCTTGGAGCGAACGACCTACACCGAAC
TGAGATACCTACAGCGTGAGCTATGAGAAAGCGCCACGCTTCCCGAAGGGAGAAAGGCGGACAGGTATCC
GGTAAGCGGCAGGGTCGGAACAGGAGAGCGCACGAGGGAGCTTCCAGGGGGAAACGCCTGGTATCTTTAT
AGTCCTGTCGGGTTTCGCCACCTCTGACTTGAGCGTCGATTTTTGTGATGCTCGTCAGGGGGGCGGAGCC
TATGGAAAAACGCCAGCAACGCGGCCTTTTTACGGTTCCTGGCCTTTTGCTGGCCTTTTGCTCACATGTT
CTTTCCTGCGTTATCCCCTGATTCTGTGGATAACCGTATTACCGCCTTTGAGTGAGCTGATACCGCTCGC
CGCAGCCGAACGACCGAGCGCAGCGAGTCAGTGAGCGAGGAAGCGGAAGAGCGCCTGATGCGGTATTTTC
TCCTTACGCATCTGTGCGGTATTTCACACCGCATATATGGTGCACTCTCAGTACAATCTGCTCTGATGCC
GCATAGTTAAGCCAGTATACACTCCGCTATCGCTACGTGACTGGGTCATGGCTGCGCCCCGACACCCGCC
AACACCCGCTGACGCGCCCTGACGGGCTTGTCTGCTCCCGGCATCCGCTTACAGACAAGCTGTGACCGTC
TCCGGGAGCTGCATGTGTCAGAGGTTTTCACCGTCATCACCGAAACGCGCGAGGCAGCTGCGGTAAAGCT
CATCAGCGTGGTCGTGAAGCGATTCACAGATGTCTGCCTGTTCATCCGCGTCCAGCTCGTTGAGTTTCTC
CAGAAGCGTTAATGTCTGGCTTCTGATAAAGCGGGCCATGTTAAGGGCGGTTTTTTCCTGTTTGGTCACT
GATGCCTCCGTGTAAGGGGGATTTCTGTTCATGGGGGTAATGATACCGATGAAACGAGAGAGGATGCTCA
CGATACGGGTTACTGATGATGAACATGCCCGGTTACTGGAACGTTGTGAGGGTAAACAACTGGCGGTATG
GATGCGGCGGGACCAGAGAAAAATCACTCAGGGTCAATGCCAGCGCTTCGTTAATACAGATGTAGGTGTT
CCACAGGGTAGCCAGCAGCATCCTGCGATGCAGATCCGGAACATAATGGTGCAGGGCGCTGACTTCCGCG
TTTCCAGACTTTACGAAACACGGAAACCGAAGACCATTCATGTTGTTGCTCAGGTCGCAGACGTTTTGCA
GCAGCAGTCGCTTCACGTTCGCTCGCGTATCGGTGATTCATTCTGCTAACCAGTAAGGCAACCCCGCCAG
CCTAGCCGGGTCCTCAACGACAGGAGCACGATCATGCGCACCCGTGGCCAGGACCCAACGCTGCCCGAGA
TGCGCCGCGTGCGGCTGCTGGAGATGGCGGACGCGATGGATATGTTCTGCCAAGGGTTGGTTTGCGCATT
CACAGTTCTCCGCAAGAATTGATTGGCTCCAATTCTTGGAGTGGTGAATCCGTTAGCGAGGTGCCGCCGG
CTTCCATTCAGGTCGAGGTGGCCCGGCTCCATGCACCGCGACGCAACGCGGGGAGGCAGACAAGGTATAG
GGCGGCGCCTACAATCCATGCCAACCCGTTCCATGTGCTCGCCGAGGCGGCATAAATCGCCGTGACGATC
AGCGGTCCAGTGATCGAAGTTAGGCTGGTAAGAGCCGCGAGCGATCCTTGAAGCTGTCCCTGATGGTCGT
CATCTACCTGCCTGGACAGCATGGCCTGCAACGCGGGCATCCCGATGCCGCCGGAAGCGAGAAGAATCAT
AATGGGGAAGGCCATCCAGCCTCGCGTCGCGAACGCCAGCAAGACGTAGCCCAGCGCGTCGGCCGCCATG
CCGGCGATAATGGCCTGCTTCTCGCCGAAACGTTTGGTGGCGGGACCAGTGACGAAGGCTTGAGCGAGGG
CGTGCAAGATTCCGAATACCGCAAGCGACAGGCCGATCATCGTCGCGCTCCAGCGAAAGCGGTCCTCGCC
GAAAATGACCCAGAGCGCTGCCGGCACCTGTCCTACGAGTTGCATGATAAAGAAGACAGTCATAAGTGCG
GCGACGATAGTCATGCCCCGCGCCCACCGGAAGGAGCTGACTGGGTTGAAGGCTCTCAAGGGCATCGGTC
GAGATCCCGGTGCCTAATGAGTGAGCTAACTTACATTAATTGCGTTGCGCTCACTGCCCGCTTTCCAGTC
GGGAAACCTGTCGTGCCAGCTGCATTAATGAATCGGCCAACGCGCGGGGAGAGGCGGTTTGCGTATTGGG
CGCCAGGGTGGTTTTTCTTTTCACCAGTGAGACGGGCAACAGCTGATTGCCCTTCACCGCCTGGCCCTGA
GAGAGTTGCAGCAAGCGGTCCACGCTGGTTTGCCCCAGCAGGCGAAAATCCTGTTTGATGGTGGTTAACG
GCGGGATATAACATGAGCTGTCTTCGGTATCGTCGTATCCCACTACCGAGATATCCGCACCAACGCGCAG
CCCGGACTCGGTAATGGCGCGCATTGCGCCCAGCGCCATCTGATCGTTGGCAACCAGCATCGCAGTGGGA
ACGATGCCCTCATTCAGCATTTGCATGGTTTGTTGAAAACCGGACATGGCACTCCAGTCGCCTTCCCGTT
CCGCTATCGGCTGAATTTGATTGCGAGTGAGATATTTATGCCAGCCAGCCAGACGCAGACGCGCCGAGAC
AGAACTTAATGGGCCCGCTAACAGCGCGATTTGCTGGTGACCCAATGCGACCAGATGCTCCACGCCCAGT
CGCGTACCGTCTTCATGGGAGAAAATAATACTGTTGATGGGTGTCTGGTCAGAGACATCAAGAAATAACG
CCGGAACATTAGTGCAGGCAGCTTCCACAGCAATGGCATCCTGGTCATCCAGCGGATAGTTAATGATCAG
CCCACTGACGCGTTGCGCGAGAAGATTGTGCACCGCCGCTTTACAGGCTTCGACGCCGCTTCGTTCTACC
ATCGACACCACCACGCTGGCACCCAGTTGATCGGCGCGAGATTTAATCGCCGCGACAATTTGCGACGGCG
CGTGCAGGGCCAGACTGGAGGTGGCAACGCCAATCAGCAACGACTGTTTGCCCGCCAGTTGTTGTGCCAC
GCGGTTGGGAATGTAATTCAGCTCCGCCATCGCCGCTTCCACTTTTTCCCGCGTTTTCGCAGAAACGTGG
CTGGCCTGGTTCACCACGCGGGAAACGGTCTGATAAGAGACACCGGCATACTCTGCGACATCGTATAACG
TTACTGGTTTCACATTCACCACCCTGAATTGACTCTCTTCCGGGCGCTATCATGCCATACCGCGAAAGGT
TTTGCGCCATTCGATGGTGTCCGGGATCTCGACGCTCTCCCTTATGCGACTCCTGCATTAGGAAGCAGCC
CAGTAGTAGGTTGAGGCCGTTGAGCACCGCCGCCGCAAGGAATGGTGCATGCAAGGAGATGGCGCCCAAC
AGTCCCCCGGCCACGGGGCCTGCCACCATACCCACGCCGAAACAAGCGCTCATGAGCCCGAAGTGGCGAG
CCCGATCTTCCCCATCGGTGATGTCGGCGATATAGGCGCCAGCAACCGCACCTGTGGCGCCGGTGATGCC
GGCCACGATGCGTCCGGCGTAGAGGATCGAGATCTCGATCCCGCGAAATTAATACGACTCACTATAGGGG
AATTGTGAGCGGATAACAATTCCCCACTAGTAATAATTTTGTTTAACTTTAAGAAGGAGATATACCATGG
GCAGCAGCATGCAGTATAAACTGATTCTGAATGGCAAAACCCTGAAAGGTGAAACCACCACCGAAGCAGT
TGATGCAGCCACCGCAGAAAAAGTTTTTAAACAGTATGCCAATGATAACGGCGTTGATGGTGAATGGACC
TATGATGATGCAACCAAAACCTATACCGTTACCGAAAGCAGCGGTACCGGCAGCGGCCTGGAAGTTCTGT
TCCAGGGGCCCCATATGCTCGAGATGTGGGGTGCACAGGGTCCGCGTAGCCTGGGTGCAGCAGCAGTTCA
TCGTGGTGCACCGACACCGGTTAGCGCACAGCAGGCCCAGCAGGATGACCTGTTTAGCAGCCGTCTGACC
GGTGCCCAGGCAGGTATGCGTTTTGGTAATCAGGGTAGCGTTGCACAGGCACATGGTCAGGTTCCGGTTC
CGGATGATTTTCCGCCTCTGAATCGTGCAACCAATGGTGATGTTGGTGGTCAAGAACGTGGTGTTATGAG
TAATATTGCATTTGGTGCACAGAATGTTGCACCGGGTAGCGGTGTTCAGAATCGTGCCAATAATGGTCTG
CTGAATGCACTGAGCGCAACCAGCCGTGCCGGTGATACCCGTCCGCAGGCAGCCATTGCACGTCCTCAGG
ATGCACGTAGCCCGACCGGTAATGATGAAGCACCGCAGAAAGATGGTATGGATGCAATTAGCGGTAAAAA
TCCGCATGGTGCCATTGGCAATGATGCACCGAGCGGTAAAGGTAAAGAAGATGAAAAACCGACCCGTCCT
CCGGCACAGGATCCGCTGGAAGGTATGGCACCGGCAGATAAATGGGGTATTAAAGGTCTGCGTCTGCTGA
TGAATAACTTCCCGGATTATAATGCACTGGCCTGTGGTATTGATCCGACCACCCTGAATATGGATCTGCG
TAGCAGCGAACCGCTGAGCACCAAAGTTTATAGCCTGTTTGATGATGTTCCTCCGCGTGCACCGGTTCCG
AAATTTGAACTGCCGGAATGTTATCAGGTTAAAAATGTTCAGCCGATCGAAGCCAAAATCAGCAGCTTTA
ATGAAGAAACCCTGATGTGGATCTTTTATAGCTGTCCGCGTGATATTAAACAGCAGATGGCAGCGATTGA
ACTGAATAATCGTAATTGGCGCTGGCACAAAAAACTGCAGCTGTGGCTGACCAAAGATGATCTGATGGCA
CCGCAGGTTCTGGGTCCGAATCATGAACGTGGTTATTATGTTGTTTGGGATACCGTGAATTGGCGTAAAG
AACGTCGTGAACTGACCCTGCATTATGCAGATCTGGATACCAATCCGGGTACACCGCTGCAGAGCATTGC
AGCATAACAATTGGGATCCTAATAGTCTAGAGCTAGCCCTAGGAGATCCGGCTGCTAACAAAGCCCGAAA
GGAAGCTGAGTTGGCTGCTGCCACCGCTGAGCAATAACTAGCATAACCCCTTGGGGCCTCTAAACGGGTC
TTGAGGGGTTTTTTGCTGAAAGGAGGAACTATATCCGGATATCCCGCAAGAGGCCCGGCAGTACCGGCAT
AACCAAGCCTATGCCTACAGCATCCAGGGTGACGGTGCCGAGGATGACGATGAGCGCATTGTTAGATTTC
ATACACGGTGCCTGACTGCGTTAGCAATTTAACTGTGATAAACTACCGCATTAAAGCTTATCGATGATAA
GCTGTCAAACATGAGAA
Features (pLannotate 1.2.2; 20 found; start..end, strand, type, name):
    104..208     +  promoter       AmpR promoter: bla
    209..1069    +  CDS            AmpR: β-lactamase; bla; confers resistance to ampicillin, carbenicillin, and related antibiotics
   1240..1828    +  rep_origin     ori: high-copy-number ColE1/pMB1/pBR322/pUC origin of replication
   2014..2156    -  misc_feature   bom: basis of mobility region from pBR322
   2258..2449    -  CDS            rop: Rop protein, which maintains plasmids at low copy number; rop
   2466..2846    +  CDS            YPB1_ECOLX: Protein predicted: Swiss-Prot protein existence level 4. From Escherichia coli.
   3088..3712    -  CDS            TcR (fragment): tetracycline efflux protein; tet; confers resistance to tetracycline
   3727..3748    -  protein_bind   CAP binding site: CAP binding activates transcription in the presence of cAMP. E. coli catabolite activator protein
   3761..4843    -  CDS            lacI: lac repressor; lacI; The lac repressor binds to the lac operator to inhibit transcription in E. coli. This inhibition can be relieved by adding lactose or isopropyl-β-D-thiogalactopyranoside (IPTG).
   4844..4921    -  promoter       lacI promoter: lacI
   4929..5208    -  CDS            TcR (fragment): tetracycline efflux protein; tet; confers resistance to tetracycline
   5230..5248    +  promoter       T7 promoter: promoter for bacteriophage T7 RNA polymerase
   5249..5273    +  protein_bind   lac operator: The lac repressor binds to the lac operator to inhibit transcription in E. coli. This inhibition can be relieved by adding lactose or isopropyl-β-D-thiogalactopyranoside (IPTG). lac repressor encoded by lacI
   5288..5310    +  RBS            RBS: efficient ribosome binding site from bacteriophage T7 gene 10 (Olins and Rangwala, 1989)
   5335..5496    +  CDS            spg (fragment): SPG1_STRSG - Experimental evidence at protein level: Swiss-Prot protein existence level 1. Binds to the constant Fc region of IgG with high affinity. From Streptococcus sp. group G.
   5905..5921    -  CDS            mSA (fragment): monomeric streptavidin/rhizavidin hybrid (Lim et al., 2013)
   6701..6750    +  CDS            SET1 (fragment): solubility-enhancement tag derived from T7 phage gene 10B
   6758..6805    +  terminator     T7 terminator: transcription terminator for bacteriophage T7 RNA polymerase
   6828..6932    -  CDS            TcR (fragment): tetracycline efflux protein; tet; confers resistance to tetracycline
   6980..7008    -  promoter       tet promoter: E. coli promoter for tetracycline efflux protein gene
