[The description below was written by a language model from this plasmid's Addgene catalogue record and pLannotate feature annotations shown in this document.]
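Description:
pnEA-NpGB1-CtNot2_X is a 7,017 nt bacterial expression plasmid for producing the Not2 subunit of the CCR4-NOT complex from the thermophilic fungus Chaetomium thermophilum in E. coli. The catalogue lists the backbone as unknown, but the annotated features show a pET-like, pBR322-derived architecture. It has a ColE1/pMB1-type origin with the bom mobility region and the rop gene, which keeps copy number low, in agreement with the catalogue's "low copy" entry. Selection is through the β-lactamase gene (ampicillin resistance) under its own promoter. Several scattered fragments of the tetracycline resistance gene and its promoter are non-functional remnants of the parental backbone.

The expression cassette consists of a T7 promoter followed directly by a lac operator, the strong T7 gene 10 ribosome binding site, and a T7 terminator. A lacI gene with its own promoter is carried on the plasmid. Transcription therefore depends on a host supplying T7 RNA polymerase, is repressed by LacI, and can be induced with IPTG. Just downstream of the RBS lies a fragment of streptococcal protein G, corresponding to the GB1 domain indicated by the plasmid name. GB1 is a small N-terminal fusion partner commonly used to improve solubility and expression.

The CtNot2 coding sequence, described by the depositor as a codon-optimised synthetic cDNA, is not annotated itself but presumably occupies the unannotated region between the GB1 segment and the terminator. The short mSA and SET1 hits there are probably spurious or vector-derived matches. The record does not state which residues of Not2 are included or whether a protease cleavage site is present. The associated work concerns structural and biochemical analysis of the CCR4-NOT complex, which suggests recombinant protein production for such studies.
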