Addgene plasmid #147969: pnEA-NpGB1-CtNot2_X
Purpose: Bacterial Expression of CtNot2
Depositing lab: Elisa Izaurralde. Depositing organization: Max Planck Institute for Developmental Biology. Publication: Structural and biochemical analysis of a NOT1 MIF4G-like domain of the CCR4-NOT complex. Raisch T, Sandmeir F, Weichenrieder O, Valkov E, Izaurralde E. J Struct Biol. 2018 Dec;204(3):388-395. doi: 10.1016/j.jsb.2018.10.009. Epub 2018 Oct 24. PubMed 30367941.
Backbone
  Vector backbone: Unknown
  Vector type: Bacterial Expression
Growth in bacteria
  Bacterial resistance: Ampicillin, 100 μg/mL
  Growth temperature: 37°C
  Growth strain: DH5alpha
  Copy number: Low Copy
Gene/Insert
  Gene/Insert name: CtNot2
  Species: Chaetomium thermophilum
  Cloning method: Unknown
Terms and licenses: Academic/Nonprofit Terms; Industry Terms: Not Available to Industry
Depositor comments: codon optimized cDNA from GeneArt Plasmids from this collection were made available to the research community and donated after the lab closed. Please note that the sequence provided by the depositing laboratory may be theoretical/predicted or based on Sanger sequencing results. There may be discrepancies between sequencing results obtained by Addgene and the depositor sequence. If an Addgene verified sequence is not available, please contact before placing your order to request that our lab fully sequence the plasmid.
How to cite: pnEA-NpGB1-CtNot2_X was a gift from Elisa Izaurralde (Addgene plasmid # 147969 ; http://n2t.net/addgene:147969 ; RRID:Addgene_147969)
